Addgene plasmid #107665: BMR1_01g00210-bio-His
Purpose: Expresses enzymatically monobiotinylated full-length BMR1_01g00210 ectodomain with no N-linked glycans upon cotransfection with BirA in mammalian cells. Contains a C-terminal rat Cd4 d3+4 tag.
Depositing lab: Gavin Wright. Depositing organization: Wellcome Sanger Institute. Publication: A library of recombinant Babesia microti cell surface and secreted proteins for diagnostics discovery and reverse vaccinology. Elton CM, Rodriguez M, Ben Mamoun C, Lobo CA, Wright GJ. Int J Parasitol. 2019 Feb;49(2):115-125. doi: 10.1016/j.ijpara.2018.10.003. Epub 2018 Oct 24. PubMed 30367868.
Backbone
  Vector backbone: pTT3
  Backbone manufacturer: Yves Durocher
  Backbone size w/o insert (bp): 6670
  Modifications to backbone: Addition of CD4, biotinylation sequence, 6xhis tags
  Vector type: Mammalian Expression
Growth in bacteria
  Bacterial resistance: Ampicillin, 100 μg/mL
  Growth temperature: 37°C
  Growth strain: DH5alpha
  Copy number: High Copy
Gene/Insert
  Gene/Insert name: BMR1_01g00210
  Species: B. microti
  Insert size (bp): 5768
  Mutation: all potential N-linked glycosylation sites (N-X-S/T, where X is not proline) were systematically removed by substituting alanine for serine/threonine at these sites.
  Promoter: CMV
  Tag / fusion protein: ratCD4d3+4,biotinylation sequence, 6xHis (C terminal on backbone)
  Cloning method: Restriction Enzyme; 5′ cloning site NotI (not destroyed); 3′ cloning site AscI (not destroyed)
  Sequencing primers: 5′ CMV-F; 3′ EBVori-F (5'-CCACTCAGTGTTGGCAAATG-3')
Resource information
  A portion of this plasmid was derived from a plasmid made by: Made by gene synthesis. pTT3 was obtained from Yves Durocher, National Research Council of Canada
Terms and licenses: Academic/Nonprofit Terms; Industry Terms: Not Available to Industry
How to cite: BMR1_01g00210-bio-His was a gift from Gavin Wright (Addgene plasmid # 107665 ; http://n2t.net/addgene:107665 ; RRID:Addgene_107665)
