[The description below was written by a language model from this plasmid's Addgene catalogue record and pLannotate feature annotations shown in this document.]
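Description:
BMR1_01g00210-bio-His is a mammalian expression plasmid built on the pTT3 backbone for transient production of a secreted, tagged ectodomain of the Babesia microti protein BMR1_01g00210. It is propagated in E. coli through a high-copy ColE1/pUC-type origin with ampicillin selection (AmpR, β-lactamase). It also carries an Epstein-Barr virus oriP fragment, which supports episomal maintenance and higher yields in cell lines that express EBNA1. The annotated sequence is 12,438 nt, consistent with a roughly 6.7 kb modified backbone plus a 5.8 kb insert.

Expression is driven by the CMV immediate-early enhancer and promoter, followed by adenovirus-derived leader and splice elements and a chimeric intron fragment that improve transcript processing. The short adenoviral "PTP" hit on the opposite strand is most likely an annotation by-product of this leader region rather than a functional gene. A mouse immunoglobulin heavy-chain signal sequence fragment precedes the coding region and directs secretion. The gene-synthesised insert, cloned between NotI and AscI, occupies the unannotated span between the signal peptide and the tag. All potential N-linked glycosylation sequons in it were removed by serine/threonine-to-alanine substitutions, so that the parasite protein is not inappropriately glycosylated in mammalian cells. It is fused at the C terminus to rat Cd4 domains 3+4, a BirA biotinylation peptide and a 6xHis tag, with a rabbit β-globin polyadenylation signal terminating the unit. The feature table annotates only the Cd4 portion of the tag.

Cotransfection with BirA yields a monobiotinylated protein suitable for oriented capture on streptavidin, while the His tag allows purification. The plasmid belongs to a library of B. microti cell-surface and secreted proteins made for diagnostics discovery and reverse vaccinology.
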