Features (pLannotate 1.2.2; 17 found; start..end, strand, type, name):
      7..386     +  enhancer       CMV enhancer: human cytomegalovirus immediate early enhancer
    388..587     +  promoter       CMV promoter: human cytomegalovirus (CMV) immediate early promoter
    655..693     +  misc_feature   Ad SA (fragment): adenovirus major late transcript splice acceptor (Friedrich and Soriano, 1991)
    726..935     -  CDS            PTP (fragment): TERM_ADE02 - Experimental evidence at protein level: Swiss-Prot protein existence level 1. Protein covalently bound to the viral DNA that acts as a primer for viral genomic replication by DNA strand displacement. Assembles on the viral origin of replication in an initiation complex with viral polymerase, DBP, host NFIA and host POU2F1/OCT1. During initiation, the polymerase covalently couples the first dCTP with Ser- 580 of pTP. The terminal protein stimulates the template activity over 20 fold compared to protein-free templates. Neo-synthesized viral genomes are linked to two preterminal prot
    966..1055    +  intron         chimeric intron (fragment): chimera between introns from adenovirus and immunoglobulin heavy chain genes
   1074..1120    +  CDS            IgH signal sequence (fragment): signal sequence from the mouse immunoglobulin heavy chain variable region
   6948..7511    +  CDS            Cd4 (fragment): CD4_RAT - Experimental evidence at protein level: Swiss-Prot protein existence level 1. Integral membrane glycoprotein that plays an essential role in the immune response and serves multiple functions in responses against both external and internal offenses. In T-cells, functions primarily as a coreceptor for MHC class II molecule:peptide complex. The antigens presented by class II peptides are derived from extracellular proteins while class I peptides are derived from cytosolic proteins. Interacts simultaneously with the T-cell receptor (TCR) and the MHC class II presented by antigen presenti
   7671..7726    +  polyA_signal   β-globin poly(A) signal: rabbit β-globin polyadenylation signal (Gil and Proudfoot, 1987)
   8240..9921    -  rep_origin     oriP (fragment): Epstein-Barr virus oriP replication origin (Yates et al., 2000)
  10048..10152   +  promoter       AmpR promoter: bla
  10153..11013   +  CDS            AmpR: β-lactamase; bla; confers resistance to ampicillin, carbenicillin, and related antibiotics
  11184..11772   +  rep_origin     ori: high-copy-number ColE1/pMB1/pBR322/pUC origin of replication
  11955..12047   +  CDS            lacI (fragment): lac repressor; lacI; The lac repressor binds to the lac operator to inhibit transcription in E. coli. This inhibition can be relieved by adding lactose or isopropyl-β-D-thiogalactopyranoside (IPTG).
  12060..12081   +  protein_bind   CAP binding site: CAP binding activates transcription in the presence of cAMP. E. coli catabolite activator protein
  12096..12126   +  promoter       lac promoter: promoter for the E. coli lac operon
  12130..12152   +  protein_bind   lac operator (fragment): The lac repressor binds to the lac operator to inhibit transcription in E. coli. This inhibition can be relieved by adding lactose or isopropyl-β-D-thiogalactopyranoside (IPTG). lac repressor encoded by lacI
  12246..12271   -  CDS            bla(M) (fragment): β-lactamase lacking the signal sequence; bla(M); allows cytosolic expression of β-lactamase
>Addgene plasmid #107665 | BMR1_01g00210-bio-His | addgene full sequence | sequence record 211163 | Addgene NGS Result
CATGTTGACATTGATTATTGACTAGTTATTAATAGTAATCAATTACGGGGTCATTAGTTCATAGCCCATA
TATGGAGTTCCGCGTTACATAACTTACGGTAAATGGCCCGCCTGGCTGACCGCCCAACGACCCCCGCCCA
TTGACGTCAATAATGACGTATGTTCCCATAGTAACGCCAATAGGGACTTTCCATTGACGTCAATGGGTGG
AGTATTTACGGTAAACTGCCCACTTGGCAGTACATCAAGTGTATCATATGCCAAGTCCGCCCCCTATTGA
CGTCAATGACGGTAAATGGCCCGCCTGGCATTATGCCCAGTACATGACCTTACGGGACTTTCCTACTTGG
CAGTACATCTACGTATTAGTCATCGCTATTACCATGGTGATGCGGTTTTGGCAGTACACCAATGGGCGTG
GATAGCGGTTTGACTCACGGGGATTTCCAAGTCTCCACCCCATTGACGTCAATGGGAGTTTGTTTTGGCA
CCAAAATCAACGGGACTTTCCAAAATGTCGTAATAACCCCGCCCCGTTGACGCAAATGGGCGGTAGGCGT
GTACGGTGGGAGGTCTATATAAGCAGAGCTCGTTTAGTGAACCGTCAGATCCTCACTCTCTTCCGCATCG
CTGTCTGCGAGGGCCAGCTGTTGGGCTCGCGGTTGAGGACAAACTCTTCGCGGTCTTTCCAGTACTCTTG
GATCGGAAACCCGTCGGCCTCCGAACGGTACTCCGCCACCGAGGGACCTGAGCGAGTCCGCATCGACCGG
ATCGGAAAACCTCTCGAGAAAGGCGTCTAACCAGTCACAGTCGCAAGGTAGGCTGAGCACCGTGGCGGGC
GGCAGCGGGTGGCGGTCGGGGTTGTTTCTGGCGGAGGTGCTGCTGATGATGTAATTAAAGTAGGCGGTCT
TGAGACGGCGGATGGTCGAGGTGAGGTGTGGCAGGCTTGAGATCCAGCTGTTGGGGTGAGTACTCCCTCT
CAAAAGCGGGCATTACTTCTGCGCTAAGATTGTCAGTTTCCAAAAACGAGGAGGATTTGATATTCACCTG
GCCCGATCTGGCCATACACTTGAGTGACAATGACATCCACTTTGCCTTTCTCTCCACAGGTGTCCACTCC
CAGGTCCAAGTTTGCCACCATGGAGTTTCAGACCCAGGTACTCATGTCCCTGCTGCTCTGCATGTCTGGT
GCGGCCGCCTCCGACGGCAAGAAGAAGCTGAGCAACGCCGACAGCCTGGAACTGGACAGCAGCGAGAACA
TCATCAGCGTGCTGGAAAGCAGCATCGACGAGGAAAACAGCATCAAGTACCTGAACCCCAACGAGCTGTC
CAACATCGACCAGGTCAAACTGTTCGAGCAGAAAGAGCTGCTGCGGACCCACATCCCCAACAAGAACGCC
AAGACCGACCTGCTGGAACCCTTCGTGGACGTGGACTACAAGCTGAACTACGAGGAACTGGAATTCAGCG
GCCTGAACATCCGGATCCCCGGCATGTGCAACGTGAACAGCGACATCGGCACATTCAGGCTGCAGGAATG
GGCCGACAGCAAGTGCAGCGTGAACGGCGCCACCTTCTGCAGCAGATGCGAGATGGCCAGCACCATCGTG
TGCAAGTGCTTCCGGATCTGGCAGATCAAGTTCAGCTACAAAGAGAAGTCCTGCCTGACCAACGACGGCA
AGCTGACCTTCTGCTACGGCACCGTGGACTTCAGCAGCAGCGACATCATCCTGACCAATATCGCCCCTGC
CATCCTGAAGTTCAGCTCCATCTACGAGTTCGACAGCGAGAGCAGCCAGCTGCACGAGGGCCTGGAAGGC
CTGTGCCACGGCACCAACGAACTCGTGCGGGTGGACCAGAACTACGTGGCCAAGTGCCACAAAGAGAAAG
AAATCGACTTCTTCATGGAAGGGAAGTGCTTCGGCGAGTGCAAAGAAATCGTGCCCTGCCTGGGCCTGCC
CATCGACCCCCTGAAGTACAGCAGCCTGCTGATCGTGAACGACTGGAACAGCATCAGCAAGAACTGCCAC
ATCTACGACATCAACTACTTCGGCTACTTTGGCTGCAGCACCCAGGACCTGAACCGGGCCAGCAATGTGA
ACATCAACAAGGCCTACAGCGCCACCGTGAACAACGCCGTGCAGATCGGCGGCAGCATCTCCAAGAGCTG
CATCACCCTGGAAAACAAGATCCTGTACGTGCAGCCCGGCATCCCCTTCGACCTGAACATTGCCCCTGCC
CCCAGCGCCCTGTACAGCTTCAAGATCGAGTTCCACAACCACAACTGCGGCAGCAACGCCATCGAGGACA
TCGTGCGGCCCTTCCCACGGAAGGACAAGCCCCTGATCAAGAACGGCAGAGTGATCGGAATTATCCTGAC
CGGCTTCCTGGCCCCCCTGTACTCCAACAAGGCCATCAACATCTGCGGCTGCATCAGCAGCAAGTTCTAC
AACCCCAAGGACAGCATCCGGGGCGACTACATGTGCAGCAAGACCAACCACTACATCATCTCCCTGGGCA
AGATCAAGATCCAGACCCCCTACATCGACATCAACAATTTCGCCAACGTGCTGGTGGACAAGCCCTTCCT
GTGGGACAACAGCTTTCTGGCCCTGGACGGCATCATCATTGCCAAGAGCTTCTACAAGGGCTTCGACTTC
CTGAACGAGAAGTCCCTGATCGAGAACTTCTACAACGACTTCATCTACGCCCCCTACAGCAACAGCAACA
AGGGCAACCTGCAGAAGTCCATCAGCTTCATCAGCGAGATCAGCAAGGCCGACACCAAGGTGCTGATCAA
GTTTACCAACCCCGGCGAGTACATCCTGTTCTTCGTGTCCGATACCAAGATCCTGATCATCGGCCTGTAC
AGCATCCTGGGCTTTTTCATCGGCAAGGGCGTGACCTACTCCCTGGAAGTGGGCGACATCAGCAGAGGCC
ACAGCATCTTCTACAAGAGCTGGGGCATCCCCAGCGACCAGAACCGGTTCATCATCTCCGAGTACAGCTA
CAAGGACTGCAGCAGACCCCTGTTCGTGTCCTCCGACATCGTGAAGTCCGGCACCTTCCCCACCACCTGG
ATCGCCAGCAACTTCAACAAGTACACCAGCGGCCAGAATTACGACTCCATCAGCACCAAGAGCATCAACG
AGGACCTGTACAAGCCTTTCCAGTTCTGCGCCCAGAGCAAGGACGGCACCATCCTGAACCTGGGCACCGG
CAACTTCCGGCAGTACATCGACCACGAGCTGGACGACATCTTCCACGTGCCCCTGAACAAGTACATCAAC
GACGTGGGCAACGACAACACCCTGCTGACCCTGCCCGACCGGAACATGGTCATCAACGGCCACCTGTACA
ACCGGAACATCTACGAGGAATACCTGAAGAACTACGCCATCGACCTGGACATCAACCTGGAACAGAGCCC
CAACAACCTGGCCTTCAAGAACAACGGCGACATCTTCAACCACATCGACTGCCCCTACTCCATCTCCACC
TTCACCTACAGAAGCTGGGATCTGCTGACCCAGTTTTGGTTCGACATCCCCCGGAACCCTTACAGCAGCT
TCCCCTACCTGCTGAGCTTCTGGTGCTACCCCAACCTGAACACCGTGTTCGTGTTCACCAGCAACAGCGA
GAACCTGGCCCCTATGTATCTGAAGAAGATTGAGTTCGCCAGACCCACCCACTTCCAGCTGTTCGTGAAC
TCTGCCGGCGTGTTCGCCCTGGTGCTGACCAGCGGCGACAACGCCATCAGCCTGTATAAGCTGGACCCCA
AGATTAAGTTCATCAAGAAGGCCAATTGCGCCAAGAGCCTGAAGTCCCCCAGCGGCTTCGCCATGATCAG
CCTGGACACCTACAACAAGATCTACCTGATCCTGGACATGCGGAGCAACTGCATCATCCTGCTGGATGGC
AAGCTGGACGAGATCGACGTGCTGTGCAACGACAAGTTCCCCGAGATCCAGCAGCCCAGCAGCGTGTCCT
GCGTGCAGCGCGAGGGCGTGATCATGGAATGCTTCATCATCCAGACCTTCAGCAACAGCCTGCTGCGGGT
GCAGGTCAACAAAGAAACAAAGAAGATGTCTATCGCCGAGTACTTCAACGGCGGCGACAATCAGAATCTG
GCCCCTCTGCTGAGATACCCCCTGAGCGTGATCGCCTTCTCCTACAACTCCATCGTGTTCATCTATCTGA
TCGAGGCCGGCAACTACAGACTGACCATCCTGTCCCTGCACAAGGACAAGATCACCTTCTACGGAAAGCT
GAAGCTGAACATGCTGCCCCTGAGCCACTTCGTGCTGCTGAGCAGCGCCGTGTGGCCCAACAACTACCGG
AACGACTACCTGATCGTGCTCAGATACGAGGTGTACGAAGAGAACAACTACATCCCCCACATCAACATCG
TCAGCATCCAGGACACCATGAGCCTGCCCAATATCAAGTACCCCAGCTCCGAGAGCCTGCTGCTGGGCGA
GAAGCTGACACTGCACCCCAAGTTCGAGAGCGACATTATCAAGAACAGCGACTTCTTCGCCAGAAGCAGC
CAGATCACCTACAAGATCCGGCTGTACCAGACCGGCACCCTGAAGTCTGGCACCAATGAGCTGATCACCA
AGATCAGCGACGAGGACTTCTCCGAGATCGCCCACATCGACAAGTTCAGCGGCAAGGTGTACCTGGATAT
CACCTTCATCAAGTATCCCGTGCTGAGCTTTCAGGTCACATACAGCGGCGCCATCCACGAGAAGAAAACC
CTGTTTGTGGTCAAGACCCTGTGCCCCGACGGCCACTACTTTGGCAACGGCGGCTGCAGCCTGTGCCCCA
TCGGCACCTATAACAAGGCCGATATGAGCCACTGGAACCGGTGCATCCCTTGCCCCGAGAACGAGGCCAC
CATCAGCAGCGGCAGCTTCAGCATCAACCAGTGTCTGTGCAAGCCCGGCTACCACCTGGAAGGCGACGAC
TACATCCAGGTGGAAGGCCGGAACGACCGGGGCTGTGTGCCTTGTCCTGCCGGCACCTGGAAAGAAATTG
TGGCCACCAAGGGCTGCTTCGGCAGCGGCTGCTACCCTAACAGCGCCAGCACCGTGACCGGCAGCCCCAC
CGACGAGGACCGGAAGTGCGAGTGCTTCCCCGGCTACTACTACCACAAGGGCGCTGGCGACGTGCGCGAG
TGCAAGATGGCCGAGAACGGCTACTACAGCAATGGCGGCTACCTGGCCAAGCGGCTGGAATGCCCCACCA
ACACCGCCAGCTTCGGAATCGCCCGCAGCGTGAAGGACTGCGTGTGCAGACCTGGCTACCACGCCATCTA
CAACAAGGATGGCACCAATCTGGCCTACATCAAGCTGAAAACCTCCATCCTGGAACGGCACCCCGAGCTG
GTCAACGTGCAGAACGAGATCAACGTGTGCATCCCCTGCGGCCTCAACAAGTATAAGAGCGCCATCGGCC
TGAGCGGCTGCCTGGACTGCCCCGCCAATAGCTTCAGCGACAGCGACAATGCCGTGGCCAAATACGAGTG
CAACCTGTGCAAACCAGGCTACTACGAGAGCGGCAACCCCGACGACCCCTGCAGAGAGTGCCCTGAGAAC
AGCTTCTGCGTGGGCAGCAGGCCCCTGGACACCAGCCTGCAGATCAACAGCGGCCAGTTCGTGACCTGCC
CTGCCAACTCCGCCACCATGCCCCCCTACTACCTGAATACCCTGCCCATCCACTGCGTGTGTAACGAGGG
CTACGAGCCCACCGGCCAGCTGAGCCAGAGCGGCATGATCGAGTGCGTGCCCGTGAAGCAGGGCCACTTC
AAGTTCTCCAGCGGCAACACCAAGGGCCTGCCTTGCCCCCACGGCAGCATCACCCAGAATGTGGGCGCCA
CCAGCCAGTTTATGTGCGTGTGCCCCCCTGGCTTCTACATGATGGACGGCAAGTGCACCCCCTGCCTGAT
GGGCCACTTCTGCCTGGGCGGCAGAGACATCGACGGCAACCTGATCCCCCCACAGAAGTGTATCGACGAG
AATTCCGCCACCCTGAACACCAACGCCGCCAACGAACTGGATTGCGTGTGCAAGCCTGGATACACCCGGA
TCAACCCCGCCGACAAGTTCTGCAAGCAGTGCCCCCCCAATCACTACAAGAGCACCACCAGCAACGAGGC
CTGCACCCCTTGCAGGGGCCACAGCTCCACAGGCGATCTGAGAGGCGCCACCTCTAAAGAGAAGTGCTTC
TGCGCCCCTGGCTACTATTTCGACAAGATCTGCCTGCCCTGCGGCAAGAACGACATCTACTGCCCTGGCG
GAAAGCTGGAAATCGACGGCCTGGCCAAGACCCACCCCCCCGTGAAGTGCCCCGACAATACCCTGATCAC
CCCTGGGGTGGACGTGGCCAGCAGCTACGACGACTGCAAGTGCGCCAAGGGCTACGCCTTCAAGAGCCTG
GATGTGCAGAACAAGGCCAAGATCTGCGAGAAGTGCCCTCCCGGCACCTACAAGTCCAGCGTGTCCGACA
GCGGCTGCACCGGCCTGTGCCCTCTGAATAGCGCCAGCTTCCTGGGCAGCCAGAACTCCAAGCAGTGCTA
CTGCCTGGAAAACTTCTACCACGTGTCCGGCGGCACCTGTCTGCCCTGCCCTGAGGGCAGCATCTGCAAA
GGCGGCCTGGTGCCCTACGCCATGGAAAAGGGCTACGACTCCGACTTCGAGATCACCAGCGACCACCACA
CCAAGCCAATCGCCATGGAAGGCTACTACCTGGACAAGCTGAAGAACACCCTGGACGTGTCCGACGACTG
GAAGTTTATCAAGTGCCCTATCGAGGGCAGCTGCCTGGGCAAGGACGAGTGCCTGGACAGCATGGAACAC
TACCTGTGCGCCGAATGCAAGTTCGGCTACACCAACAATTTCAACAAGGGCGAGCGGTGTACCCCCTGCC
CAGCCACCAGCGTGAACATTGGCGCGCCGTCGACCTCCATCACGGCCTATAAGAGTGAGGGGGAGTCAGC
GGAGTTCTCCTTCCCACTCAACCTTGGAGAGGAAAGCCTGCAGGGAGAGTTGAGATGGAAGGCAGAGAAG
GCTCCTTCTTCCCAGTCCTGGATCACCTTCTCCCTAAAGAACCAAAAGGTGTCTGTGCAGAAGTCTACTA
GCAACCCCAAGTTCCAGCTGTCCGAAACGCTCCCACTCACCCTTCAGATACCCCAGGTCTCCCTTCAGTT
TGCTGGTTCTGGCAACCTGACCCTGACTCTGGACAGAGGGATACTGTATCAGGAAGTGAACCTGGTGGTG
ATGAAAGTGACTCAGCCCGACAGCAACACTTTGACCTGTGAGGTGATGGGACCCACCTCACCCAAGATGA
GACTGATCTTGAAGCAGGAGAATCAGGAGGCCAGGGTCTCCAGGCAGGAGAAAGTGATTCAAGTGCAGGC
CCCTGAAGCAGGGGTGTGGCAATGTCTACTGAGTGAAGGTGAAGAGGTCAAGATGGACTCCAAGATCCAG
GTTTTATCCAAAGGGTTGAATTCCGGCAGCCTGCACCACATCCTGGACGCCCAGAAGATGCTGTGGAACC
ACAGGGACAGGAACCTGCCTCCTCTGGCCCCTCTGGGCCCCCACCACCATCACCACCATTGAGTCTAGAC
ACGTGATTAATTAAGGATCCCCCGACCTCGACCTCTGGCTAATAAAGGAAATTTATTTTCATTGCAATAG
TGTGTTGGAATTTTTTGTGTCTCTCACTCGGAAGGACATATGGGAGGGCAAATCATTTGGTCGAGATCCC
TCGGAGATCTCTAGCTAGAGGATCGATCCCCGCCCCGGACGAACTAAACCTGACTACGACATCTCTGCCC
CTTCTTCGCGGGGCAGTGCATGTAATCCCTTCAGTTGGTTGGTACAACTTGCCAACTGGGCCCTGTTCCA
CATGTGACACGGGGGGGGACCAAACACAAAGGGGTTCTCTGACTGTAGTTGACATCCTTATAAATGGATG
TGCACATTTGCCAACACTGAGTGGCTTTCATCCTGGAGCAGACTTTGCAGTCTGTGGACTGCAACACAAC
ATTGCCTTTATGTGTAACTCTTGGCTGAAGCTCTTACACCAATGCTGGGGGACATGTACCTCCCAGGGGC
CCAGGAAGACTACGGGAGGCTACACCAACGTCAATCAGAGGGGCCTGTGTAGCTACCGATAAGCGGACCC
TCAAGAGGGCATTAGCAATAGTGTTTATAAGGCCCCCTTGTTAACCCTAAACGGGTAGCATATGCTTCCC
GGGTAGTAGTATATACTATCCAGACTAACCCTAATTCAATAGCATATGTTACCCAACGGGAAGCATATGC
TATCGAATTAGGGTTAGTAAAAGGGTCCTAAGGAACAGCGATATCTCCCACCCCATGAGCTGTCACGGTT
TTATTTACATGGGGTCAGGATTCCACGAGGGTAGTGAACCATTTTAGTCACAAGGGCAGTGGCTGAAGAT
CAAGGAGCGGGCAGTGAACTCTCCTGAATCTTCGCCTGCTTCTTCATTCTCCTTCGTTTAGCTAATAGAA
TAACTGCTGAGTTGTGAACAGTAAGGTGTATGTGAGGTGCTCGAAAACAAGGTTTCAGGTGACGCCCCCA
GAATAAAATTTGGACGGGGGGTTCAGTGGTGGCATTGTGCTATGACACCAATATAACCCTCACAAACCCC
TTGGGCAATAAATACTAGTGTAGGAATGAAACATTCTGAATATCTTTAACAATAGAAATCCATGGGGTGG
GGACAAGCCGTAAAGACTGGATGTCCATCTCACACGAATTTATGGCTATGGGCAACACATAATCCTAGTG
CAATATGATACTGGGGTTATTAAGATGTGTCCCAGGCAGGGACCAAGACAGGTGAACCATGTTGTTACAC
TCTATTTGTAACAAGGGGAAAGAGAGTGGACGCCGACAGCAGCGGACTCCACTGGTTGTCTCTAACACCC
CCGAAAATTAAACGGGGCTCCACGCCAATGGGGCCCATAAACAAAGACAAGTGGCCACTCTTTTTTTTGA
AATTGTGGAGTGGGGGCACGCGTCAGCCCCCACACGCCGCCCTGCGGTTTTGGACTGTAAAATAAGGGTG
TAATAACTTGGCTGATTGTAACCCCGCTAACCACTGCGGTCAAACCACTTGCCCACAAAACCACTAATGG
CACCCCGGGGAATACCTGCATAAGTAGGTGGGCGGGCCAAGATAGGGGCGCGATTGCTGCGATCTGGAGG
ACAAATTACACACACTTGCGCCTGAGCGCCAAGCACAGGGTTGTTGGTCCTCATATTCACGAGGTCGCTG
AGAGCACGGTGGGCTAATGTTGCCATGGGTAGCATATACTACCCAAATATCTGGATAGCATATGCTATCC
TAATCTATATCTGGGTAGCATAGGCTATCCTAATCTATATCTGGGTAGCATATGCTATCCTAATCTATAT
CTGGGTAGTATATGCTATCCTAATTTATATCTGGGTAGCATAGGCTATCCTAATCTATATCTGGGTAGCA
TATGCTATCCTAATCTATATCTGGGTAGTATATGCTATCCTAATCTGTATCCGGGTAGCATATGCTATCC
TAATAGAGATTAGGGTAGTATATGCTATCCTAATTTATATCTGGGTAGCATATACTACCCAAATATCTGG
ATAGCATATGCTATCCTAATCTATATCTGGGTAGCATATGCTATCCTAATCTATATCTGGGTAGCATAGG
CTATCCTAATCTATATCTGGGTAGCATATGCTATCCTAATCTATATCTGGGTAGTATATGCTATCCTAAT
TTATATCTGGGTAGCATAGGCTATCCTAATCTATATCTGGGTAGCATATGCTATCCTAATCTATATCTGG
GTAGTATATGCTATCCTAATCTGTATCCGGGTAGCATATGCTATCCTCATGATAAGCTGTCAAACATGAG
AATTTTCTTGAAGACGAAAGGGCCTCGTGATACGCCTATTTTTATAGGTTAATGTCATGATAATAATGGT
TTCTTAGACGTCAGGTGGCACTTTTCGGGGAAATGTGCGCGGAACCCCTATTTGTTTATTTTTCTAAATA
CATTCAAATATGTATCCGCTCATGAGACAATAACCCTGATAAATGCTTCAATAATATTGAAAAAGGAAGA
GTATGAGTATTCAACATTTCCGTGTCGCCCTTATTCCCTTTTTTGCGGCATTTTGCCTTCCTGTTTTTGC
TCACCCAGAAACGCTGGTGAAAGTAAAAGATGCTGAAGATCAGTTGGGTGCACGAGTGGGTTACATCGAA
CTGGATCTCAACAGCGGTAAGATCCTTGAGAGTTTTCGCCCCGAAGAACGTTTTCCAATGATGAGCACTT
TTAAAGTTCTGCTATGTGGCGCGGTATTATCCCGTGTTGACGCCGGGCAAGAGCAACTCGGTCGCCGCAT
ACACTATTCTCAGAATGACTTGGTTGAGTACTCACCAGTCACAGAAAAGCATCTTACGGATGGCATGACA
GTAAGAGAATTATGCAGTGCTGCCATAACCATGAGTGATAACACTGCGGCCAACTTACTTCTGACAACGA
TCGGAGGACCGAAGGAGCTAACCGCTTTTTTGCACAACATGGGGGATCATGTAACTCGCCTTGATCGTTG
GGAACCGGAGCTGAATGAAGCCATACCAAACGACGAGCGTGACACCACGATGCCTGCAGCAATGGCAACA
ACGTTGCGCAAACTATTAACTGGCGAACTACTTACTCTAGCTTCCCGGCAACAATTAATAGACTGGATGG
AGGCGGATAAAGTTGCAGGACCACTTCTGCGCTCGGCCCTTCCGGCTGGCTGGTTTATTGCTGATAAATC
TGGAGCCGGTGAGCGTGGGTCTCGCGGTATCATTGCAGCACTGGGGCCAGATGGTAAGCCCTCCCGTATC
GTAGTTATCTACACGACGGGGAGTCAGGCAACTATGGATGAACGAAATAGACAGATCGCTGAGATAGGTG
CCTCACTGATTAAGCATTGGTAACTGTCAGACCAAGTTTACTCATATATACTTTAGATTGATTTAAAACT
TCATTTTTAATTTAAAAGGATCTAGGTGAAGATCCTTTTTGATAATCTCATGACCAAAATCCCTTAACGT
GAGTTTTCGTTCCACTGAGCGTCAGACCCCGTAGAAAAGATCAAAGGATCTTCTTGAGATCCTTTTTTTC
TGCGCGTAATCTGCTGCTTGCAAACAAAAAAACCACCGCTACCAGCGGTGGTTTGTTTGCCGGATCAAGA
GCTACCAACTCTTTTTCCGAAGGTAACTGGCTTCAGCAGAGCGCAGATACCAAATACTGTTCTTCTAGTG
TAGCCGTAGTTAGGCCACCACTTCAAGAACTCTGTAGCACCGCCTACATACCTCGCTCTGCTAATCCTGT
TACCAGTGGCTGCTGCCAGTGGCGATAAGTCGTGTCTTACCGGGTTGGACTCAAGACGATAGTTACCGGA
TAAGGCGCAGCGGTCGGGCTGAACGGGGGGTTCGTGCACACAGCCCAGCTTGGAGCGAACGACCTACACC
GAACTGAGATACCTACAGCGTGAGCTATGAGAAAGCGCCACGCTTCCCGAAGGGAGAAAGGCGGACAGGT
ATCCGGTAAGCGGCAGGGTCGGAACAGGAGAGCGCACGAGGGAGCTTCCAGGGGGAAACGCCTGGTATCT
TTATAGTCCTGTCGGGTTTCGCCACCTCTGACTTGAGCGTCGATTTTTGTGATGCTCGTCAGGGGGGCGG
AGCCTATGGAAAAACGCCAGCAACGCGGCCTTTTTACGGTTCCTGGCCTTTTGCTGGCCTTTTGCTCACA
TGTTCTTTCCTGCGTTATCCCCTGATTCTGTGGATAACCGTATTACCGCCTTTGAGTGAGCTGATACCGC
TCGCCGCAGCCGAACGACCGAGCGCAGCGAGTCAGTGAGCGAGGAAGCGGAAGAGCGCCCAATACGCAAA
CCGCCTCTCCCCGCGCGTTGGCCGATTCATTAATGCAGCTGGCACGACAGGTTTCCCGACTGGAAAGCGG
GCAGTGAGCGCAACGCAATTAATGTGAGTTAGCTCACTCATTAGGCACCCCAGGCTTTACACTTTATGCT
TCCGGCTCGTATGTTGTGTGGAATTGTGAGCGGATAACAATTTCACACAGGAAACAGCTATGACCATGAT
TACGCCAAGCTCTAGCTAGAGGTCGACCAATTCTCATGTTTGACAGCTTATCATCGCAGATCCGGGCAAC
GTTGTTGCCATTGCTGCAGGCGCAGAACTGGTAGGTATGGAAGATCTATACATTGAATCAATATTGGCAA
TTAGCCATATTAGTCATTGGTTATATAGCATAAATCAATATTGGCTATTGGCCATTGCATACGTTGTATC
TATATCATAATATGTACATTTATATTGGCTCATGTCCAATATGACCGC
